>Addgene plasmid #29171 | pEMS1370 | addgene partial sequence | sequence record 39495 | EGFP-N 5'-CGTCGCCGTCCAGCTCGACCAG-3'
ACCATGGTGGCGGAAGTTCCTATACCTTTTGAAGAATAGGAACTTCGGCGCGCCCTCGAGTCTGCCGTCC
GCTGCTGCGGCGGGACCTTTATAACCTGCGCCAGCCGCCGGGCCGGACCACGCGTAGGGGTGGGGGCTGC
CGAGAAGCAACTAGTGGCAAGCGGGACTCAGAGCCGCGCGGGAGGGGAGCTAGTGGTGACGGAACAGAGC
ACAGTAAGAAAAGCAGGGCAAGAAGGGCGAGTGCAAGTTCCGGATGGCTCCGAGTTGGGATGGGAGCGAA
AGATTTTTTCTGCCCTCTCCATCTCCGGAGAATGGTTCTGCCCAAAGCCGCGGCTGCCCCAGCACTCGCG
GGTCCCTGGCTGGGGGCAGCCCCTCCCCAGCTGCCGCGCCGGGGTTTCGGGTGCCTTCCCTGGTGTAGAA
GCTGCCAACCCAACGTTGTGCATACGGTCTGGGGTGGCCAGTGCATTAGGGCAGCGCTGCGTCTTTCCCG
GTTGACTGGGAGAGACATTCCAAACTCCAGTGCGCTTCCAACGTGCTGCAACCCTGCCTGGCGCTGCAAC
CCTGCCTGGCGCTGCAACCCTGCCTGGCGCTGCAACCCTGCCTGGCGCTGC
