>Addgene plasmid #29171 | pEMS1370 | addgene partial sequence | sequence record 39641 | pEMS1307-fwd 5'-ccgcacgtctaagaaaccat-3'
AAATAGGCGTATCACGAGGCCCTTTCGTCTTCAAGAATTAATTCCGATCATATTCAATAACCCTTAATGA
ATTCGAGCTCCTAGGCCGGCCCCTGGGCGACAGAGCAAGACTCCATCTCAAAAAAAAAAAAAGGTGGGTC
TCCTCCAAGCCTGTCTTCTCTTATTTGGGGCAGGCAAGAGGGAGCCATGAGCTGCCAGAGACCAGGCACC
CAGGGCTGGGACAGTTCAGAGTCATGCACGGGGCAGTGGCTGTGCCTGGCATCGTCCTAGGCACTGTGTG
TTTATGAAGATGAGTGAGGAGCAGTGTTTGTGCCTGAGGAGTTCAAGTGTAGCTGGTGAGATGCAAACGC
AAAGTGGCAACAGCTGAACTCCTGCTGTTCCCTTTACCCCAGAACTGACCTTCCTTCCTGCTGGGTTCTG
CAACTCCCTGAATGCGGGCGGCAGTTACAGTGAGCCAAGATTGCACTATTGCACTCCTGCCTGGACGACA
GAGATTCGGTCTCAAATAAATAAATAAATAAACCAACAAACCCAAGTCTGACCACGTCATTACTGTGCCT
AAAACTCCCAAATAGCTTTCCATTGGCCAAAGGATAA
