[The description below was written by a language model from this plasmid's Addgene catalogue record.]
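Description:
pEMS1370 is a MiniPromoter reporter plasmid from the Pleiades Promoter Project, built on the large pEMS1306 backbone (about 16.5 kb without insert). It is maintained in E. coli as a high-copy plasmid under ampicillin selection. The record does not include a feature table, so the origin of replication and the other backbone elements that account for its size are not stated here.

The insert is Ple106, a 1,615 bp MiniPromoter assembled from human regulatory sequence of HAP1 (huntingtin-associated protein 1), cloned between FseI and AscI sites. It is a candidate promoter rather than a coding sequence. It sits upstream of a backbone-encoded EGFP carrying a nuclear localisation signal, so any transcriptional activity of the HAP1-derived element would be read out as nuclear green fluorescence, which makes individual expressing cells easier to identify in tissue. The associated project aimed to generate a toolbox of compact human promoters that drive selective expression in defined brain regions and cell types.

For this construct the outcome was negative: eGFP reporter expression was not detected in the brain or eye. pEMS1370 therefore serves mainly as a documented reference for a HAP1-based design that did not give detectable expression in those tissues, and as a possible starting point for redesign. The repository's sequencing differs from the depositor's full sequence by several small deletions in two regions, which are not known to affect plasmid function.
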