Addgene plasmid #29171: pEMS1370
Purpose: Expression of the eGFP reporter gene was not detected in the brain and eye.
Depositing lab: Elizabeth Simpson. Depositing organization: University of British Columbia. Publication: A regulatory toolbox of MiniPromoters to drive selective expression in the brain. Portales-Casamar E, Swanson DJ, Liu L, de Leeuw CN, Banks KG, Ho Sui SJ, Fulton DL, Ali J, Amirabbasi M, Arenillas DJ, Babyak N, Black SF, Bonaguro RJ, Brauer E, Candido TR, Castellarin M, Chen J, Chen Y, Cheng JC, Chopra V, Docking TR, Dreolini L, D'Souza CA, Flynn EK, Glenn R, Hatakka K, Hearty TG, Imanian B, Jiang S, Khorasan-zadeh S, Komljenovic I, Laprise S, Liao NY, Lim JS, Lithwick S, Liu F, Liu J, Lu M, McConechy M, McLeod AJ, Milisavljevic M, Mis J, O'Connor K, Palma B, Palmquist DL, Schmouth JF, Swanson MI, Tam B, Ticoll A, Turner JL, Varhol R, Vermeulen J, Watkins RF, Wilson G, Wong BK, Wong SH, Wong TY, Yang GS, Ypsilanti AR, Jones SJ, Holt RA, Goldowitz D, Wasserman WW, Simpson EM. Proc Natl Acad Sci U S A. 2010 Sep 21. 107(38):16589-94. 10.1073/pnas.1009158107 PubMed 20807748.
Backbone
  Vector backbone: pEMS1306
  Backbone size w/o insert (bp): 16454
  Vector type: Pleiades Promoter Project [sic, Pleaides Plieades]
Growth in bacteria
  Bacterial resistance: Ampicillin, 100 μg/mL
  Growth temperature: 37°C
  Growth strain: DH5alpha
  Growth instructions: DH10B
  Copy number: High Copy
Gene/Insert
  Gene/Insert name: Ple106 (alt names: HAP1; huntingtin-associated protein 1)
  Species: H. sapiens (human)
  Insert size (bp): 1615
  Entrez Gene: HAP1 (a.k.a. HAP2, HIP5, HLP, hHLP1)
  Tag / fusion protein: EGFP-NLS (C terminal on backbone)
  Cloning method: Restriction Enzyme; 5′ cloning site FseI (unknown if destroyed); 3′ cloning site AscI (unknown if destroyed)
  Sequencing primers: 5′ Unknown
Terms and licenses: Academic/Nonprofit Terms; Industry Terms: Not Available to Industry
Depositor comments: Please note that Addgene's sequencing results differ from the full sequence information provided by the depositing laboratory by a few deletions at bp# 131-134, 139-144, 146, 149 and 1742-1753. These deletions are not known to affect the function of the plasmid.
How to cite: pEMS1370 was a gift from Elizabeth Simpson (Addgene plasmid # 29171 ; http://n2t.net/addgene:29171 ; RRID:Addgene_29171)
